>Addgene plasmid #139769 | pAC8_MF-p10-mCh PH-mCh (VE5625) | addgene full sequence | sequence record 324116 | Addgene NGS Result
GCACAAACTAATATCACAAACTGGAAATGTCTATCAATATATAGTTGCTGATATCATAACTTCGTATAGC
ATACATTATACGAAGTTATCTGGTTTAAACGTACCCGTAGTGGCTATGGCAGGGCTTGCCGCCCCGACGT
TGGCTGCGAGCCCTGGGCCTTCACCCGAACTTGGGGGTTGGGGTGGGGAAAAGGAAGAAACGCGGGCGTA
TTGGTCCCAATGGGGTCTCGGTGGGGTATCGACAGAGTGCCAGCCCTGGGACCGAACCCCGCGTTTATGA
ACAAACGACCCAACACCCGTGCGTTTTATTCTGTCTTTTTATTGCCGTCATAGCGCGGGTTCCTTCCGGT
ATTGTCTCCTTCCGTGTTTCAGTTAGCCTCCCCCATCTCCCGGTACCGCATGCTATGCATCAGCTGCTAG
CTTACTTGTACAGCTCGTCCATGCCGCCGGTGGAGTGGCGGCCCTCGGCGCGTTCGTACTGTTCCACGAT
GGTGTAGTCCTCGTTGTGGGAGGTGATGTCCAACTTGATGTTGACGTTGTAGGCGCCGGGCAGCTGCACG
GGCTTCTTGGCCTTGTAGGTGGTCTTGACCTCAGCGTCGTAGTGGCCGCCGTCCTTCAGCTTCAGCCTCT
GCTTGATCTCGCCCTTCAGGGCGCCGTCCTCGGGGTACATCCGCTCGGAGGAGGCCTCCCAGCCCATGGT
CTTCTTCTGCATTACGGGGCCGTCGGAGGGGAAGTTGGTGCCGCGCAGCTTCACCTTGTAGATGAACTCG
CCGTCCTGCAGGGAGGAGTCCTGGGTCACGGTCACCACGCCGCCGTCCTCGAAGTTCATCACGCGCTCCC
ACTTGAAGCCCTCGGGGAAGGACAGCTTCAAGTAGTCGGGGATGTCGGCGGGGTGCTTCACGTAGGCCTT
GGAGCCGTACATGAACTGAGGGGACAGGATGTCCCAGGCGAAGGGCAGGGGGCCACCCTTGGTCACCTTC
AGCTTGGCGGTCTGGGTGCCCTCGTAGGGGCGGCCCTCGCCCTCGCCCTCGATCTCGAACTCGTGGCCGT
TCACGGAGCCCTCCATGTGCACCTTGAAGCGCATGAACTCCTTGATGATGGCCATGTTATCCTCCTCGCC
CTTGCTCACCATACCTCCTGGCTCGAGATCCCGGGTGATCAAGTCTTCGTCGAGTGATTGTAAATAAAAT
GTAATTTACAGTATAGTATTTTAATTAATATACAAATGATTTGATAATAATTCTTATTTAACTATAATAT
ATTGTGTTGGGTTGAATTAAAGGTCCGTATACTAGTATCGATTCGCGACCTACTCCGGAATATTAATAGA
TCATGGAGATAATTAAAATGATAACCATCTCGCAAATAAATAAGTATTTTACTGTTTTCGTAACAGTTTT
GTAATAAAAAAACCTATAAATATTCCGGATTATTCATACCGTCCCACCATCGGGCGCGGATCCACCATGG
TGAGCAAGGGCGAGGAGGATAACATGGCCATCATCAAGGAGTTCATGCGCTTCAAGGTGCACATGGAGGG
CTCCGTGAACGGCCACGAGTTCGAGATCGAGGGCGAGGGCGAGGGCCGCCCCTACGAGGGCACCCAGACC
GCCAAGCTGAAGGTGACCAAGGGTGGCCCCCTGCCCTTCGCCTGGGACATCCTGTCCCCTCAGTTCATGT
ACGGCTCCAAGGCCTACGTGAAGCACCCCGCCGACATCCCCGACTACTTGAAGCTGTCCTTCCCCGAGGG
CTTCAAGTGGGAGCGCGTGATGAACTTCGAGGACGGCGGCGTGGTGACCGTGACCCAGGACTCCTCCCTG
CAGGACGGCGAGTTCATCTACAAGGTGAAGCTGCGCGGCACCAACTTCCCCTCCGACGGCCCCGTAATGC
AGAAGAAGACCATGGGCTGGGAGGCCTCCTCCGAGCGGATGTACCCCGAGGACGGCGCCCTGAAGGGCGA
GATCAAGCAGAGGCTGAAGCTGAAGGACGGCGGCCACTACGACGCTGAGGTCAAGACCACCTACAAGGCC
AAGAAGCCCGTGCAGCTGCCCGGCGCCTACAACGTCAACATCAAGTTGGACATCACCTCCCACAACGAGG
ACTACACCATCGTGGAACAGTACGAACGCGCCGAGGGCCGCCACTCCACCGGCGGCATGGACGAGCTGTA
CAAGTAATCTAGAGCCTGCAGTCTCGACAAGCTTGTCGAGAAGTACTAGAGGATCATAATCAGCCATACC
ACATTTGTAGAGGTTTTACTTGCTTTAAAAAACCTCCCACACCTCCCCCTGAACCTGAAACATAAAATGA
ATGCAATTGTTGTTGTTAACTTGTTTATTGCAGCTTATAATGGTTACAAATAAAGCAATAGCATCACAAA
TTTCACAAATAAAGCATTTTTTTCACTGCATTCTAGTTGTGGTTTGTCCAAACTCATCAATGTATCTTAT
CATGTCTGGATCTGATCACTGCTTGAGCCTAGAAGATCCGGCTGCTAACAAAGCCCGAAAGGAAGCTGAG
TTGGCTGCTGCCACCGCTGAGCAATAACTATCATAACCCCTAGGCGATTAATTGATCCGGGTTATTAGTA
CATTTATTAAGCGCTAGATTCTGTGCGTTGTTGATTTACAGACAATTGTTGTACGTATTTTAATAATTCA
TTAAATTTATAATCTTTAGGGTGGTATGTTAGAGCGAAAATCAAATGATTTTCAGCGTCTTTATATCTGA
ATTTAAATATTAAATCCTCAATAGATTTGTAAAATAGGTTTCGATTAGTTTCAAACAAGGGTTGTTTTTC
CGAACCGATGGCTGGACTATCTAATGGATTTTCGCTCAACGCCACAAAACTTGCCAAATCTTGTAGCAGC
AATCTAGCTTTGTCGATATTCGTTTGTGTTTTGTTTTGTAATAAAGGTTCGACGTCGTTCAAAATATTAT
GCGCTTTTGTATTTCTTTCATCACTGTCGTTAGTGTACAATTGACTCGACGTAAACACGTTAAATAAAGC
TTGGACATATTTAACATCGGGCGTGTTAGCTTTATTAGGCCGATTATCGTCGTCGTCCCAACCCTCGTCG
TTAGAAGTTGCTTCCGAAGACGATTTTGCCATAGCCACACGACGCCTATTAATTGTGTCGGCTAACACGT
CCGCGATCAAATTTGTAGTTGAGCTTTTTGGAATTATTTCTGATTGCGGGCGTTTTTGGGCGGGTTTCAA
TCTAACTGTGCCCGATTTTAATTCAGACAACACGTTAGAAAGCGATGGTGCAGGCGGTGGTAACATTTCA
GACGGCAAATCTACTAATGGCGGCGGTGGTGGAGCTGATGATAAATCTACCATCGGTGGAGGCGCAGGCG
GGGCTGGCGGCGGAGGCGGAGGCGGAGGTGGTGGCGGTGATGCAGACGGCGGTTTAGGCTCAAATGTCTC
TTTAGGCAACACAGTCGGCACCTCAACTATTGTACTGGTTTCGGGCGCCGTTTTTGGTTTGACCGGTCTG
AGACGAGTGCGATTTTTTTCGTTTCTAATAGCTTCCAACAATTGTTGTCTGTCGTCTAAAGGTGCAGCGG
GTTGAGGTTCCGTCGGCATTGGTGGAGCGGGCGGCAATTCAGACATCGATGGTGGTGGTGGTGGTGGAGG
CGCTGGAATGTTAGGCACGGGAGAAGGTGGTGGCGGCGGTGCCGCCGGTATAATTTGTTCTGGTTTAGTT
TGTTCGCGCACGATTGTGGGCACCGGCGCAGGCGCCGCTGGCTGCACAACGGAAGGTCGTCTGCTTCGAG
GCAGCGCTTGGGGTGGTGGCAATTCAATATTATAATTGGAATACAAATCGTAAAAATCTGCTATAAGCAT
TGTAATTTCGCTATCGTTTACCGTGCCGATATTTAACAACCGCTCAATGTAAGCAATTGTATTGTAAAGA
GATTGTCTCAAGCTCGGATCGATCCCGCACGCCGATAACAAGCCTTTTCATTTTTACTACAGCATTGTAG
TGGCGAGACACTTCGCTGTCGTCGCCTGATGCGGTATTTTCTCCTTACGCATCTGTGCGGTATTTCACAC
CGCATA
[142 nt withheld, positions 4067-4208]
C
[141 nt withheld, positions 4210-4350]
CCTTTGACGTTGGAGTCCACGTTCTTT
[37 nt withheld, positions 4378-4414]
ACCCTATCTCGGGCTATTCTTTTGATTTATAAGGGATTTTGCCGATTTCGGCCTATTGGTTAAAAAATGA
GCTGATTTAACAAAAATTTAACGCGAATTTTAACAAAATATTAACGTTTACAATTTTATGGTGCACTCTC
AGTACAATCTGCTCTGATGCCGCATAGTTAAGCCAGCCCCGACACCCGCCAACACCCGCTGACGCGCCCT
GACGGGCTTGTCTGCTCCCGGCATCCGCTTACAGACAAGCTGTGACCGTCTCCGGGAGCTGCATGTGTCA
GAGGTTTTCACCGTCATCACCGAAACGCGCGAGACGAAAGGGCCTCGTGATACGCCTATTTTTATAGGTT
AATGTCATGATAATAATGGTTTCTTAGACGTCAGGTGGCACTTTTCGGGGAAATGTGCGCGGAACCCCTA
TTTGTTTATTTTTCTAAATACATTCAAATATGTATCCGCTCATGAGACAATAACCCTGATAAATGCTTCA
ATAATATTGAAAAAGGAAGAGTATGAGTATTCAACATTTCCGTGTCGCCCTTATTCCCTTTTTTGCGGCA
TTTTGCCTTCCTGTTTTTGCTCACCCAGAAACGCTGGTGAAAGTAAAAGATGCTGAAGATCAGTTGGGTG
CACGAGTGGGTTACATCGAACTGGATCTCAACAGCGGTAAGATCCTTGAGAGTTTTCGCCCCGAAGAACG
TTTTCCAATGATGAGCACTTTTAAAGTTCTGCTATGTGGCGCGGTATTATCCCGTATTGACGCCGGGCAA
GAGCAACTCGGTCGCCGCATACACTATTCTCAGAATGACTTGGTTGAGTACTCACCAGTCACAGAAAAGC
ATCTTACGGATGGCATGACAGTAAGAGAATTATGCAGTGCTGCCATAACCATGAGTGATAACACTGCGGC
CAACTTACTTCTGACAACGATCGGAGGACCGAAGGAGCTAACCGCTTTTTTGCACAACATGGGGGATCAT
GTAACTCGCCTTGATCGTTGGGAACCGGAGCTGAATGAAGCCATACCAAACGACGAGCGTGACACCACGA
TGCCTGTAGCAATGGCAACAACGTTGCGCAAACTATTAACTGGCGAACTACTTACTCTAGCTTCCCGGCA
ACAATTAATAGACTGGATGGAGGCGGATAAAGTTGCAGGACCACTTCTGCGCTCGGCCCTTCCGGCTGGC
TGGTTTATTGCTGATAAATCTGGAGCCGGTGAGCGTGGGTCTCGCGGTATCATTGCAGCACTGGGGCCAG
ATGGTAAGCCCTCCCGTATCGTAGTTATCTACACGACGGGGAGTCAGGCAACTATGGATGAACGAAATAG
ACAGATCGCTGAGATAGGTGCCTCACTGATTAAGCATTGGTAACTGTCAGACCAAGTTTACTCATATATA
CTTTAGATTGATTTAAAACTTCATTTTTAATTTAAAAGGATCTAGGTGAAGATCCTTTTTGATAATCTCA
TGACCAAAATCCCTTAACGTGAGTTTTCGTTCCACTGAGCGTCAGACCCCGTAGAAAAGATCAAAGGATC
TTCTTGAGATCCTTTTTTTCTGCGCGTAATCTGCTGCTTGCAAACAAAAAAACCACCGCTACCAGCGGTG
GTTTGTTTGCCGGATCAAGAGCTACCAACTCTTTTTCCGAAGGTAACTGGCTTCAGCAGAGCGCAGATAC
CAAATACTGTTCTTCTAGTGTAGCCGTAGTTAGGCCACCACTTCAAGAACTCTGTAGCACCGCCTACATA
CCTCGCTCTGCTAATCCTGTTACCAGTGGCTGCTGCCAGTGGCGATAAGTCGTGTCTTACCGGGTTGGAC
TCAAGACGATAGTTACCGGATAAGGCGCAGCGGTCGGGCTGAACGGGGGGTTCGTGCACACAGCCCAGCT
TGGAGCGAACGACCTACACCGAACTGAGATACCTACAGCGTGAGCTATGAGAAAGCGCCACGCTTCCCGA
AGGGAGAAAGGCGGACAGGTATCCGGTAAGCGGCAGGGTCGGAACAGGAGAGCGCACGAGGGAGCTTCCA
GGGGGAAACGCCTGGTATCTTTATAGTCCTGTCGGGTTTCGCCACCTCTGACTTGAGCGTCGATTTTTGT
GATGCTCGTCAGGGGGGCGGAGCCTATGGAAAAACGCCAGCAACGCGGCCTTTTTACGGTTCCTGGCCTT
TTGCTGGCCTTTTGCTCACATGTTCTTTCCTGCGTTATCCCCTGATTCTGTGGATAACCGTATTACCGCC
TTTGAGTGAGCTGATACCGCTCGCCGCAGCCGAACGACCGAGCGCAGCGAGTCAGTGAGCGAGGAAGCGG
AAGAGCGCCCAATACGCAAACCGCCTCTCCCCGCGCGTTGGCCGATTCATTAATGCAGAACGGCTCCGCC
CACTATTAATGAAATTAAAAATTCCAATTTTAAAAAACGCAGCAAGAGAAACATTTGTATGAAAGAATGC
GTAGAAGGAAAGAAAAATGTCGTCGACATGCTGAACAACAAGATTAATATGCCTCCGTGTATAAAAAAAA
TATTGAACGATTTGAAAGAAAACAATGTACCGCGCGGCGGTATGTACAGGAAGAGGTTTATACTAAACTG
TTACATTGCAAACGTGGTTTCGTGTGCCAAGTGTGAAAACCGATGTTTAATCAAGGCTCTGACGCATTTC
TACAACCACGACTCCAAGTGTGTGGGTGAAGTCATGCATCTTTTAATCAAATCCCAAGATGTGTATAAAC
CACCAAACTGCCAAAAAATGAAAACTGTCGACAAGCTCTGTCCGTTTGCTGGCAACTGCAAGGGTCTCAA
TCCTATTTGTAATTATTGAATAATAAAACAATTATAAATGTCAAATTTGTTTTTTATTAACGATACAAAC
CAAACGCAACAAGAACATTTGTAGTATTATCTATAATTGAAAACGCGTAGTTATAATCGCTGAGGTAATA
TTTAAAATCATTTTCAAATGATTCACAGTTAATTTGCGACAATATAATTTTATTTTCACATAAACTAGAC
GCCTTGTCGTCTTCTTCTTCGTATTCCTTCTCTTTTTCATTTTTCTCCTCATAAAAATTAACATAGTTAT
TATCGTATCCATATATGTATCTATCGTATAGAGTAAATTTTTTGTTGTCATAAATATATATGTCTTTTTT
AATGGGGTGTATAGTACCGCTGCGCATAGTTTTTCTGTAATTTACAACAGTGCTATTTTCTGGTAGTTCT
TCGGAGTGTGTTGCTTTAATTATTAAATTTATATAATCAATGAATTTGGGATCGTCGGTTTTGTACAATA
TGTTGCCGGCATAGTACGCAGCTTCTTCTAGTTCAATTACACCATTTTTTAGCAGCACCGGATTAACATA
ACTTTCCAAAATGTTGTACGAACCGTTAAACAAAAACAGTTCACCTCCCTTTTCTATACTATTGTCTGCG
AGCAGTTGTTTGTTGTTAAAAATAACAGCCATTGTAATGAGAC
Features (pLannotate 1.2.2; 22 found; start..end, strand, type, name):
      1..49      +  misc_recomb    baculovirus recombination region (ORF603) (fragment): contains ORF603 and part of lef2
     56..89      +  protein_bind   loxP: Cre-mediated recombination occurs in the 8-bp core sequence (GCATACAT). Cre recombinase
    279..327     -  polyA_signal   HSV TK poly(A) signal: herpes simplex virus thymidine kinase polyadenylation signal (Cole and Stacy, 1985)
    425..1132    -  CDS            mCherry: mCherry is a basic (constitutively fluorescent) red fluorescent protein published in 2004, derived from Discosoma sp.. It is reported to be a very rapidly-maturing monomer with low acid sensitivity.
   1176..1285    -  promoter       p10 promoter: baculovirus promoter for expression in insect cells
   1330..1421    +  promoter       polyhedrin promoter: polh from Autographa californica; promoter for the baculovirus polyhedrin gene
   1467..2174    +  CDS            mCherry: mCherry is a basic (constitutively fluorescent) red fluorescent protein published in 2004, derived from Discosoma sp.. It is reported to be a very rapidly-maturing monomer with low acid sensitivity.
   2222..2305    +  CDS            large T antigen (fragment): large T antigen from SV40 (simian virus 40)
   2328..2462    +  polyA_signal   SV40 poly(A) signal: SV40 polyadenylation signal
   2491..2540    +  CDS            SET1 (fragment): solubility-enhancement tag derived from T7 phage gene 10B
   2581..3938    +  misc_recomb    baculovirus recombination region (ORF1629): contains part of ORF1629
   3936..4013    -  CDS            P61 (fragment): P78_NPVAC - Experimental evidence at protein level: Swiss-Prot protein existence level 1. Plays a role in the transport of the nucleocapsids from the cytoplasm toward the host nucleus together with the host actin- polymerizing Arp2/3 complex. From Autographa californica nuclear polyhedrosis virus (AcMNPV).
   4015..4066    -  misc_feature   bom (fragment): basis of mobility region from pBR322
   4085..4465    +  rep_origin     M13 ori (sequence partly withheld): M13 bacteriophage origin of replication; arrow indicates direction of (+) strand synthesis
   4541..4590    -  misc_feature   bom (fragment): basis of mobility region from pBR322
   4692..4727    -  CDS            rop (fragment): Rop protein, which maintains plasmids at low copy number; rop
   4822..4926    +  promoter       AmpR promoter: bla
   4927..5787    +  CDS            AmpR: β-lactamase; bla; confers resistance to ampicillin, carbenicillin, and related antibiotics
   5958..6546    +  rep_origin     ori: high-copy-number ColE1/pMB1/pBR322/pUC origin of replication
   6729..6782    +  CDS            lacI (fragment): lac repressor; lacI; The lac repressor binds to the lac operator to inhibit transcription in E. coli. This inhibition can be relieved by adding lactose or isopropyl-β-D-thiogalactopyranoside (IPTG).
   7109..7233    +  CDS            lef2: baculovirus late expression factor 2
   7271..7876    +  CDS            ORF603: baculovirus ORF603 protein
