[The description below was written by a language model from this plasmid's Addgene catalogue record and pLannotate feature annotations shown in this document.]
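Description:
pAC8_MF-p10-mCh PH-mCh (VE5625) is a baculovirus transfer vector of about 7.9 kb derived from pBacPAK8, intended for insect-cell expression. Rather than relying on transposition, it delivers its cargo into a baculovirus genome by homologous recombination. The expression region is flanked on one side by lef2/ORF603 sequences and on the other by part of ORF1629, which serve as the recombination arms. In E. coli the plasmid is maintained at high copy from a ColE1/pUC-type origin and selected with ampicillin through the β-lactamase gene. An M13 phage origin is also annotated. The short hits to bom, rop, lacI, SV40 large T antigen and SET1 are small fragments and are probably backbone remnants or annotation artefacts rather than functional elements.

The payload is the MultiBac-style dual expression cassette. Two divergently oriented baculovirus late promoters, p10 and polyhedrin (PH), each drive a multiple cloning site followed by a terminator. The HSV TK polyadenylation signal sits on the p10 side and the SV40 polyadenylation signal on the PH side. In this version each cloning site holds an mCherry coding sequence. The intended workflow is to replace one mCherry with the gene of interest, using BamHI/XbaI under PH or XhoI/NheI under p10, by restriction-ligation or by homology-based assembly. The remaining mCherry then acts as a red fluorescent reporter for monitoring infection.

A loxP site next to the cassette allows Cre-mediated fusion with donor plasmids that carry further expression units. The record also describes a multiplication module for inserting additional cassettes, although this module is not annotated in the feature table. Together these features make the vector suited to building recombinant baculoviruses that co-express multiple subunits of a protein complex.
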