Addgene plasmid #139769: pAC8_MF-p10-mCh PH-mCh (VE5625)
Purpose: Transfer vector for multigene expression to generate recombinant baculoviruses by homologous recombination. Contains a p10/pH dual expression cassette with an mCherry cDNA under each promoter.
Depositing lab: Arnaud Poterszman. Depositing organization: Institut de Genetique et de Biologie Moleculaire et Cellulaire (IGBMC). Publication: HR-Bac, a toolbox based on homologous recombination for expression, screening and production of multiprotein complexes using the baculovirus expression system. Kolesnikova O, Zachayus A, Pichard S, Osz J, Rochel N, Rossolillo P, Kolb-Cheynel I, Troffer-Charlier N, Compe E, Bensaude O, Berger I, Poterszman A. Sci Rep. 2022 Feb 7;12(1):2030. doi: 10.1038/s41598-021-04715-5. PubMed 35132103.
Backbone
  Vector backbone: pBAcPAK8
  Backbone manufacturer: Clontech
  Backbone size w/o insert (bp): 7175
  Total vector size (bp): 7887
  Modifications to backbone: The pAC8_MF-p10-mCh PH-mCh (VE5625) is a derivative of pBAcPAK8 (Clontech) for generation of recombinant baculoviruses by homologous recombination. It contains the Multibac dual expression cassette composed of two divergent baculovirus late promoters (PH and p10), each followed by a multiple cloning site (MSC1 and MSC2) and a transcription termination signal (SV40 pA and HSCV pA). It also possess a multiplication module for insertion of additional expression cassettes and a loxP site for Cre-mediated fusion with a donor plasmid containing additional expression cassettes. An mCherry gene is cloned in each MCS: One has to be replaced by the GOI; The protein expressed from the remaining mCherry gene will be used to monitor infection. Insertion of DNA sequence is typically performed in the two multiple cloning sites (MCS1 with BamHI/XbaI under the PH promoter and MCS2 with XhoI/NheI under the p10 promoter) by restriction/ligation or homology based cloning (SLIC, Infusion or Gibson). Dual expression cassettes can also be assembled directly using a 4 fragment reaction where the plasmid backbone is combined with the promoter module and the cDNAs encoding the two target genes.
  Vector type: Insect Expression
Growth in bacteria
  Bacterial resistance: Ampicillin, 100 μg/mL
  Growth temperature: 37°C
  Growth strain: DH5alpha
  Copy number: High Copy
Gene/Insert
  Gene/Insert name: mCherry fluorescent protein
  Insert size (bp): 711
  Promoter: PH or p10
  Cloning method: Restriction Enzyme; 5′ cloning site BamHI or XhoI (unknown if destroyed); 3′ cloning site XbaI or NheI (unknown if destroyed)
  Sequencing primers: 5′ ACCATCTCGCAAATAAATAA or CCCAACACAATATATTATAG; 3′ TGGTATGGCTGATTATGATC or CACCCGTGCGTTTTATTCTGTC
Terms and licenses: Academic/Nonprofit Terms; Industry Terms: Not Available to Industry
How to cite: pAC8_MF-p10-mCh PH-mCh (VE5625) was a gift from Arnaud Poterszman (Addgene plasmid # 139769 ; http://n2t.net/addgene:139769 ; RRID:Addgene_139769)
